Addgene plasmid #245599: pICSL50041
Purpose: Level 0 Golden Gate part C-Terminal Tag with overhangs TTCG - GCTT
Depositing lab: Mark Youles. Depositing organization: Sainsbury Laboratory, Norwich.
Backbone
  Vector backbone: pICSL01003
  Backbone size w/o insert (bp): 2244
  Vector type: Synthetic Biology
Growth in bacteria
  Bacterial resistance: Spectinomycin, 50 μg/mL
  Growth temperature: 37°C
  Growth strain: DH5alpha
  Copy number: High Copy
Gene/Insert
  Gene/Insert name: C-Terminal tag FLASH TA (StrepII-StrepII-6HIS-3Flag)
  Species: Synthetic
  Insert size (bp): 220
  Mutation: BsaI/BpiI sites removed by point-mutation
  Cloning method: Restriction Enzyme; 5′ cloning site BsaI (destroyed during cloning); 3′ cloning site BsaI (destroyed during cloning)
  Sequencing primers: 5′ TCACATGTTCTTTCCTGCG; 3′ GTCTCATGAGCGGATACATATTTGAATG
Terms and licenses: Academic/Nonprofit Terms; Industry Terms: Not Available to Industry
Depositor comments: Level 0 C-Terminal tag module used for GoldenGate assemblies using the MoClo overhang syntax
How to cite: pICSL50041 was a gift from Mark Youles (Addgene plasmid # 245599 ; http://n2t.net/addgene:245599 ; RRID:Addgene_245599)
