[The description below was written by a language model from this plasmid's Addgene catalogue record and pLannotate feature annotations shown in this document.]
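Description:
pICSL50041 is a Level 0 Golden Gate (MoClo syntax) parts plasmid built on the small pICSL01003 backbone and classed as a synthetic biology vector. It is maintained in E. coli at high copy through a ColE1/pUC-type origin and selected with spectinomycin by an aadA streptomycin/spectinomycin resistance gene, which lies downstream of an annotated AmpR (bla) promoter. The short integrase and gentamicin acetyltransferase fragments flagged just upstream of aadA, and the small lacI fragment elsewhere in the backbone, are probably remnants of the source cassettes rather than functional genes.

The payload is a synthetic module of about 220 bp encoding the "FLASH TA" C-terminal tag, a composite of two Strep-tag II peptides, a hexahistidine tag and a 3xFLAG epitope. Together these give several independent handles for affinity purification, including sequential (tandem) schemes, and for immunodetection. The automated annotation detects FLAG, His and a single Strep-tag II element as partial matches. It lists them in the order FLAG, His, Strep, which differs from the order in the catalogue name; the record does not explain this, and the second Strep-tag copy is not annotated separately. Internal BsaI and BpiI sites were removed by point mutation so that the part is compatible with Type IIS assembly.

The module carries no promoter or terminator of its own. It is released with the overhangs TTCG and GCTT, which define the C-terminal tag position in the MoClo standard. In a one-pot assembly it joins in frame downstream of a coding-sequence part and upstream of a terminator part, forming a Level 1 transcription unit. Its use is therefore to add this tag to the C-terminus of any compatible protein of interest; the record does not specify an expression host.
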