Features (pLannotate 1.2.2; 9 found; start..end, strand, type, name):
     12..76      +  CDS            3xFLAG (fragment): three tandem FLAG® epitope tags, followed by an enterokinase cleavage site
    111..131     +  CDS            8xHis (fragment): 8xHis affinity tag
    141..163     +  CDS            Strep-Tag II (fragment): peptide that binds Strep-Tactin®, an engineered form of streptavidin
    350..454     +  promoter       AmpR promoter: bla
    445..525     -  CDS            int (fragment): INT2_ECOLX - Protein inferred from homology: Swiss-Prot protein existence level 3. Putative integrase believed to be involved in the insertion of antibiotic resistance genes into plasmids and transposons. From Escherichia coli.
    613..669     +  CDS            GmR (fragment): gentamycin acetyltransferase; aacC1; confers resistance to gentamycin
    676..1464    +  CDS            aadA: S3AD_ECOLX - Experimental evidence at protein level: Swiss-Prot protein existence level 1. Mediates bacterial resistance to the antibiotics streptomycin and spectinomycin. From Escherichia coli.
   1638..2226    +  rep_origin     ori: high-copy-number ColE1/pMB1/pBR322/pUC origin of replication
   2409..2458    +  CDS            lacI (fragment): lac repressor; lacI; The lac repressor binds to the lac operator to inhibit transcription in E. coli. This inhibition can be relieved by adding lactose or isopropyl-β-D-thiogalactopyranoside (IPTG).
>Addgene plasmid #245599 | pICSL50041 | addgene full sequence | sequence record 495578 | Addgene NGS Result
GGTCTCATTCGGACTACAAAGACCATGACGGTGATTATAAAGATCATGATATCGATTACAAGGATGACGA
TGACAAACTGGAAGTTCTGTTCCAGGGGCCACATCACCACCACCATCATCATCACCATCACGGCTCCGGC
TGGAGCCACCCGCAGTTCGAAAAAGGCGGAGGTTCCGGCGGAGGTTCTGGTGGAGGCTCCTGGAGTCATC
CTCAATTTGAGAAGTAGGCTTTGAGACCACGTGGCTCTTCAGTGGACGAAAGGGCCTCGTGATACGCCTA
TTTTTATAGGTTAATGTCATGATAATAATGGTTTCTTAGACGTCAGGTGGCACTTTTCGGGGAAATGTGC
GCGGAACCCCTATTTGTTTATTTTTCTAAATACATTCAAATATGTATCCGCTCATGAGACAATAACCCTG
ATAAATGCTTCAATAATATTGAAAAAGGAAGAGTATGCGCTCACGCAACTGGTCCAGAACCTTGACCGAA
CGCAGCGGTGGTAACGGCGCAGTGGCGGTTTTCATGGCTTGTTATGACTGTTTTTTTTTGGGGTACAGTC
TATGCCTCGGGCATCCAAGCAGCAAGCGCGTTACGCCGTGGGTCGATGTTTGATGTTATGGAGCAGCAAC
GATGTTACGCAGCAGGGCAGTCGCCCTAAAACAAAGTTAAACATCATGAGGGAAGCGGTGATCGCCGAAG
TATCGACTCAACTATCAGAGGTAGTTGGCGTCATCGAGCGCCATCTCGAACCGACGTTGCTGGCCGTACA
TTTGTACGGCTCCGCAGTGGATGGCGGCCTGAAGCCACACAGCGATATTGATTTGCTGGTTACGGTGACC
GTAAGGCTTGATGAAACAACGCGGCGAGCTTTGATCAACGACCTTTTGGAAACTTCGGCTTCCCCTGGAG
AGAGCGAGATTCTCCGCGCTGTAGAAGTCACCATTGTTGTGCACGACGACATCATTCCGTGGCGTTATCC
AGCTAAGCGCGAACTGCAATTTGGAGAATGGCAGCGCAATGACATTCTTGCAGGTATCTTCGAGCCAGCC
ACGATCGACATTGATCTGGCTATCTTGCTGACAAAAGCAAGAGAACATAGCGTTGCCTTGGTAGGTCCAG
CGGCGGAGGAACTCTTTGATCCGGTTCCTGAACAGGATCTATTTGAGGCGCTAAATGAAACCTTAACGCT
ATGGAACTCGCCGCCCGACTGGGCTGGCGATGAGCGAAATGTAGTGCTTACGTTGTCCCGCATTTGGTAC
AGCGCAGTAACCGGCAAAATCGCGCCGAAGGATGTCGCTGCCGACTGGGCAATGGAGCGCCTGCCGGCCC
AGTATCAGCCCGTCATACTTGAAGCTAGACAGGCTTATCTTGGACAAGAAGAAGATCGCTTGGCCTCGCG
CGCAGATCAGTTGGAAGAATTTGTCCATTACGTAAAAGGCGAGATCACCAAGGTAGTCGGCAAATAACTG
TCAGACCAAGTTTACTCATATATACTTTAGATTGATTTAAAACTTCATTTTTAATTTAAAAGGATCTAGG
TGAAGATCCTTTTTGATAATCTCATGACCAAAATCCCTTAACGTGAGTTTTCGTTCCACTGAGCGTCAGA
CCCCGTAGAAAAGATCAAAGGATCTTCTTGAGATCCTTTTTTTCTGCGCGTAATCTGCTGCTTGCAAACA
AAAAAACCACCGCTACCAGCGGTGGTTTGTTTGCCGGATCAAGAGCTACCAACTCTTTTTCCGAAGGTAA
CTGGCTTCAGCAGAGCGCAGATACCAAATACTGTTCTTCTAGTGTAGCCGTAGTTAGGCCACCACTTCAA
GAACTCTGTAGCACCGCCTACATACCTCGCTCTGCTAATCCTGTTACCAGTGGCTGCTGCCAGTGGCGAT
AAGTCGTGTCTTACCGGGTTGGACTCAAGACGATAGTTACCGGATAAGGCGCAGCGGTCGGGCTGAACGG
GGGGTTCGTGCACACAGCCCAGCTTGGAGCGAACGACCTACACCGAACTGAGATACCTACAGCGTGAGCT
ATGAGAAAGCGCCACGCTTCCCGAAGGGAGAAAGGCGGACAGGTATCCGGTAAGCGGCAGGGTCGGAACA
GGAGAGCGCACGAGGGAGCTTCCAGGGGGAAACGCCTGGTATCTTTATAGTCCTGTCGGGTTTCGCCACC
TCTGACTTGAGCGTCGATTTTTGTGATGCTCGTCAGGGGGGCGGAGCCTATGGAAAAACGCCAGCAACGC
GGCCTTTTTACGGTTCCTGGCCTTTTGCTGGCCTTTTGCTCACATGTTCTTTCCTGCGTTATCCCCTGAT
TCTGTGGATAACCGTATTACCGCCTTTGAGTGAGCTGATACCGCTCGCCGCAGCCGAACGACCGAGCGCA
GCGAGTCAGTGAGCGAGGAAGCGGAAGAGCGCCCAATACGCAAACCGCCTCTCCCCGCGCGTTGGCCGAT
TCATTAATCACTGT
